>Addgene plasmid #70096 | pLKO_FOXA1_#2 | addgene full sequence | sequence record 362944 | Addgene NGS Result
GCTGGCACGACAGGTTTCCCGACTGGAAAGCGGGCAGTGAGCGCAACGCAATTAATGTGAGTTAGCTCAC
TCATTAGGCACCCCAGGCTTTACACTTTATGCTTCCGGCTCGTATGTTGTGTGGAATTGTGAGCGGATAA
CAATTTCACACAGGAAACAGCTATGACCATGATTACGCCAAGCGCGCAATTAACCCTCACTAAAGGGAAC
AAAAGCTGGAGCTGCAAGCTTAATGTAGTCTTATGCAATACTCTTGTAGTCTTGCAACATGGTAACGATG
AGTTAGCAACATGCCTTACAAGGAGAGAAAAAGCACCGTGCATGCCGATTGGTGGAAGTAAGGTGGTACG
ATCGTGCCTTATTAGGAAGGCAACAGACGGGTCTGACATGGATTGGACGAACCACTGAATTGCCGCATTG
CAGAGATATTGTATTTAAGTGCCTAGCTCGATACATAAACGGGTCTCTCTGGTTAGACCAGATCTGAGCC
TGGGAGCTCTCTGGCTAACTAGGGAACCCACTGCTTAAGCCTCAATAAAGCTTGCCTTGAGTGCTTCAAG
TAGTGTGTGCCCGTCTGTTGTGTGACTCTGGTAACTAGAGATCCCTCAGACCCTTTTAGTCAGTGTGGAA
AATCTCTAGCAGTGGCGCCCGAACAGGGACTTGAAAGCGAAAGGGAAACCAGAGGAGCTCTCTCGACGCA
GGACTCGGCTTGCTGAAGCGCGCACGGCAAGAGGCGAGGGGCGGCGACTGGTGAGTACGCCAAAAATTTT
GACTAGCGGAGGCTAGAAGGAGAGAGATGGGTGCGAGAGCGTCAGTATTAAGCGGGGGAGAATTAGATCG
CGATGGGAAAAAATTCGGTTAAGGCCAGGGGGAAAGAAAAAATATAAATTAAAACATATAGTATGGGCAA
GCAGGGAGCTAGAACGATTCGCAGTTAATCCTGGCCTGTTAGAAACATCAGAAGGCTGTAGACAAATACT
GGGACAGCTACAACCATCCCTTCAGACAGGATCAGAAGAACTTAGATCATTATATAATACAGTAGCAACC
CTCTATTGTGTGCATCAAAGGATAGAGATAAAAGACACCAAGGAAGCTTTAGACAAGATAGAGGAAGAGC
AAAACAAAAGTAAGACCACCGCACAGCAAGCGGCCGCTGATCTTCAGACCTGGAGGAGGAGATATGAGGG
ACAATTGGAGAAGTGAATTATATAAATATAAAGTAGTAAAAATTGAACCATTAGGAGTAGCACCCACCAA
GGCAAAGAGAAGAGTGGTGCAGAGAGAAAAAAGAGCAGTGGGAATAGGAGCTTTGTTCCTTGGGTTCTTG
GGAGCAGCAGGAAGCACTATGGGCGCAGCGTCAATGACGCTGACGGTACAGGCCAGACAATTATTGTCTG
GTATAGTGCAGCAGCAGAACAATTTGCTGAGGGCTATTGAGGCGCAACAGCATCTGTTGCAACTCACAGT
CTGGGGCATCAAGCAGCTCCAGGCAAGAATCCTGGCTGTGGAAAGATACCTAAAGGATCAACAGCTCCTG
GGGATTTGGGGTTGCTCTGGAAAACTCATTTGCACCACTGCTGTGCCTTGGAATGCTAGTTGGAGTAATA
AATCTCTGGAACAGATTTGGAATCACACGACCTGGATGGAGTGGGACAGAGAAATTAACAATTACACAAG
CTTAATACACTCCTTAATTGAAGAATCGCAAAACCAGCAAGAAAAGAATGAACAAGAATTATTGGAATTA
GATAAATGGGCAAGTTTGTGGAATTGGTTTAACATAACAAATTGGCTGTGGTATATAAAATTATTCATAA
TGATAGTAGGAGGCTTGGTAGGTTTAAGAATAGTTTTTGCTGTACTTTCTATAGTGAATAGAGTTAGGCA
GGGATATTCACCATTATCGTTTCAGACCCACCTCCCAACCCCGAGGGGACCCGACAGGCCCGAAGGAATA
GAAGAAGAAGGTGGAGAGAGAGACAGAGACAGATCCATTCGATTAGTGAACGGATCTCGACGGTATCGAT
CACGAGACTAGCCTCGAGCGGCCGCCCCCTTCACCGAGGGCCTATTTCCCATGATTCCTTCATATTTGCA
TATACGATACAAGGCTGTTAGAGAGATAATTGGAATTAATTTGACTGTAAACACAAAGATATTAGTACAA
AATACGTGACGTAGAAAGTAATAATTTCTTGGGTAGTTTGCAGTTTTAAAATTATGTTTTAAAATGGACT
ATCATATGCTTACCGTAACTTGAAAGTATTTCGATTTCTTGGCTTTATATATCTTGTGGAAAGGACGAAA
CACCGGGCGTACTACCAAGGTGTGTATCTCGAGATACACACCTTGGTAGTACGCTTTTTAATTCTCGACC
TCGAGACAAATGGCAGTATTCATCCACAATTTTAAAAGAAAAGGGGGGATTGGGGGGTACAGTGCAGGGG
AAAGAATAGTAGACATAATAGCAACAGACATACAAACTAAAGAATTACAAAAACAAATTACAAAAATTCA
AAATTTTCGGGTTTATTACAGGGACAGCAGAGATCCACTTTGGCCGCGGCTCGAGGGGGTTGGGGTTGCG
CCTTTTCCAAGGCAGCCCTGGGTTTGCGCAGGGACGCGGCTGCTCTGGGCGTGGTTCCGGGAAACGCAGC
GGCGCCGACCCTGGGTCTCGCACATTCTTCACGTCCGTTCGCAGCGTCACCCGGATCTTCGCCGCTACCC
TTGTGGGCCCCCCGGCGACGCTTCCTGCTCCGCCCCTAAGTCGGGAAGGTTCCTTGCGGTTCGCGGCGTG
CCGGACGTGACAAACGGAAGCCGCACGTCTCACTAGTACCCTCGCAGACGGACAGCGCCAGGGAGCAATG
GCAGCGCGCCGACCGCGATGGGCTGTGGCCAATAGCGGCTGCTCAGCAGGGCGCGCCGAGAGCAGCGGCC
GGGAAGGGGCGGTGCGGGAGGCGGGGTGTGGGGCGGTAGTGTGGGCCCTGTTCCTGCCCGCGCGGTGTTC
CGCATTCTGCAAGCCTCCGGAGCGCACGTCGGCAGTCGGCTCCCTCGTTGACCGAATCACCGACCTCTCT
CCCCAGGGGGATCCACCGGAGCTTACCATGACCGAGTACAAGCCCACGGTGCGCCTCGCCACCCGCGACG
ACGTCCCCAGGGCCGTACGCACCCTCGCCGCCGCGTTCGCCGACTACCCCGCCACGCGCCACACCGTCGA
TCCGGACCGCCACATCGAGCGGGTCACCGAGCTGCAAGAACTCTTCCTCACGCGCGTCGGGCTCGACATC
GGCAAGGTGTGGGTCGCGGACGACGGCGCCGCGGTGGCGGTCTGGACCACGCCGGAGAGCGTCGAAGCGG
GGGCGGTGTTCGCCGAGATCGGCCCGCGCATGGCCGAGTTGAGCGGTTCCCGGCTGGCCGCGCAGCAACA
GATGGAAGGCCTCCTGGCGCCGCACCGGCCCAAGGAGCCCGCGTGGTTCCTGGCCACCGTCGGCGTCTCG
CCCGACCACCAGGGCAAGGGTCTGGGCAGCGCCGTCGTGCTCCCCGGAGTGGAGGCGGCCGAGCGCGCCG
GGGTGCCCGCCTTCCTGGAGACCTCCGCGCCCCGCAACCTCCCCTTCTACGAGCGGCTCGGCTTCACCGT
CACCGCCGACGTCGAGGTGCCCGAAGGACCGCGCACCTGGTGCATGACCCGCAAGCCCGGTGCCTGACGC
CCGCCCCACGACCCGCAGCGCCCGACCGAAAGGAGCGCACGACCCCATGCATCGGTACCTTTAAGACCAA
TGACTTACAAGGCAGCTGTAGATCTTAGCCACTTTTTAAAAGAAAAGGGGGGACTGGAAGGGCTAATTCA
CTCCCAACGAAGACAAGATCTGCTTTTTGCTTGTACTGGGTCTCTCTGGTTAGACCAGATCTGAGCCTGG
GAGCTCTCTGGCTAACTAGGGAACCCACTGCTTAAGCCTCAATAAAGCTTGCCTTGAGTGCTTCAAGTAG
TGTGTGCCCGTCTGTTGTGTGACTCTGGTAACTAGAGATCCCTCAGACCCTTTTAGTCAGTGTGGAAAAT
CTCTAGCAGTAGTAGTTCATGTCATCTTATTATTCAGTATTTATAACTTGCAAAGAAATGAATATCAGAG
AGTGAGAGGAACTTGTTTATTGCAGCTTATAATGGTTACAAATAAAGCAATAGCATCACAAATTTCACAA
ATAAAGCATTTTTTTCACTGCATTCTAGTTGTGGTTTGTCCAAACTCATCAATGTATCTTATCATGTCTG
GCTCTAGCTATCCCGCCCCTAACTCCGCCCATCCCGCCCCTAACTCCGCCCAGTTCCGCCCATTCTCCGC
CCCATGGCTGACTAATTTTTTTTATTTATGCAGAGGCCGAGGCCGCCTCGGCCTCTGAGCTATTCCAGAA
GTAGTGAGGAGGCTTTTTTGGAGGCCTAGGGACGTACCCAATTCGCCCTATAGTGAGTCGTATTACGCGC
GCTCACTGGCCGTCGTTTTACAACGTCGTGACTGGGAAAACCCTGGCGTTACCCAACTTAATCGCCTTGC
AGCACATCCCCCTTTCGCCAGCTGGCGTAATAGCGAAGAGGCCCGCACCGATCGCCCTTCCCAACAGTTG
CGCAGCCTGAATGGCGAATGGG
[124 nt withheld, positions 4643-4766]
C
[91 nt withheld, positions 4768-4858]
A
[49 nt withheld, positions 4860-4908]
CCTTTGACGTTGGAGTCCACGTTCTTT
[37 nt withheld, positions 4936-4972]
ACCCTATCTCGGTCTATTCTTTTGATTTATAAGGGATTTTGCCGATTTCGGCCTATTGGTTAAAAAATGA
GCTGATTTAACAAAAATTTAACGCGAATTTTAACAAAATATTAACGCTTACAATTTAGGTGGCACTTTTC
GGGGAAATGTGCGCGGAACCCCTATTTGTTTATTTTTCTAAATACATTCAAATATGTATCCGCTCATGAG
ACAATAACCCTGATAAATGCTTCAATAATATTGAAAAAGGAAGAGTATGAGTATTCAACATTTCCGTGTC
GCCCTTATTCCCTTTTTTGCGGCATTTTGCCTTCCTGTTTTTGCTCACCCAGAAACGCTGGTGAAAGTAA
AAGATGCTGAAGATCAGTTGGGTGCACGAGTGGGTTACATCGAACTGGATCTCAACAGCGGTAAGATCCT
TGAGAGTTTTCGCCCCGAAGAACGTTTTCCAATGATGAGCACTTTTAAAGTTCTGCTATGTGGCGCGGTA
TTATCCCGTATTGACGCCGGGCAAGAGCAACTCGGTCGCCGCATACACTATTCTCAGAATGACTTGGTTG
AGTACTCACCAGTCACAGAAAAGCATCTTACGGATGGCATGACAGTAAGAGAATTATGCAGTGCTGCCAT
AACCATGAGTGATAACACTGCGGCCAACTTACTTCTGACAACGATCGGAGGACCGAAGGAGCTAACCGCT
TTTTTGCACAACATGGGGGATCATGTAACTCGCCTTGATCGTTGGGAACCGGAGCTGAATGAAGCCATAC
CAAACGACGAGCGTGACACCACGATGCCTGTAGCAATGGCAACAACGTTGCGCAAACTATTAACTGGCGA
ACTACTTACTCTAGCTTCCCGGCAACAATTAATAGACTGGATGGAGGCGGATAAAGTTGCAGGACCACTT
CTGCGCTCGGCCCTTCCGGCTGGCTGGTTTATTGCTGATAAATCTGGAGCCGGTGAGCGTGGGTCTCGCG
GTATCATTGCAGCACTGGGGCCAGATGGTAAGCCCTCCCGTATCGTAGTTATCTACACGACGGGGAGTCA
GGCAACTATGGATGAACGAAATAGACAGATCGCTGAGATAGGTGCCTCACTGATTAAGCATTGGTAACTG
TCAGACCAAGTTTACTCATATATACTTTAGATTGATTTAAAACTTCATTTTTAATTTAAAAGGATCTAGG
TGAAGATCCTTTTTGATAATCTCATGACCAAAATCCCTTAACGTGAGTTTTCGTTCCACTGAGCGTCAGA
CCCCGTAGAAAAGATCAAAGGATCTTCTTGAGATCCTTTTTTTCTGCGCGTAATCTGCTGCTTGCAAACA
AAAAAACCACCGCTACCAGCGGTGGTTTGTTTGCCGGATCAAGAGCTACCAACTCTTTTTCCGAAGGTAA
CTGGCTTCAGCAGAGCGCAGATACCAAATACTGTTCTTCTAGTGTAGCCGTAGTTAGGCCACCACTTCAA
GAACTCTGTAGCACCGCCTACATACCTCGCTCTGCTAATCCTGTTACCAGTGGCTGCTGCCAGTGGCGAT
AAGTCGTGTCTTACCGGGTTGGACTCAAGACGATAGTTACCGGATAAGGCGCAGCGGTCGGGCTGAACGG
GGGGTTCGTGCACACAGCCCAGCTTGGAGCGAACGACCTACACCGAACTGAGATACCTACAGCGTGAGCT
ATGAGAAAGCGCCACGCTTCCCGAAGGGAGAAAGGCGGACAGGTATCCGGTAAGCGGCAGGGTCGGAACA
GGAGAGCGCACGAGGGAGCTTCCAGGGGGAAACGCCTGGTATCTTTATAGTCCTGTCGGGTTTCGCCACC
TCTGACTTGAGCGTCGATTTTTGTGATGCTCGTCAGGGGGGCGGAGCCTATGGAAAAACGCCAGCAACGC
GGCCTTTTTACGGTTCCTGGCCTTTTGCTGGCCTTTTGCTCACATGTTCTTTCCTGCGTTATCCCCTGAT
TCTGTGGATAACCGTATTACCGCCTTTGAGTGAGCTGATACCGCTCGCCGCAGCCGAACGACCGAGCGCA
GCGAGTCAGTGAGCGAGGAAGCGGAAGAGCGCCCAATACGCAAACCGCCTCTCCCCGCGCGTTGGCCGAT
TCATTAATGCA
Features (pLannotate 1.2.2; 25 found; start..end, strand, type, name):
     53..74      +  protein_bind   CAP binding site: CAP binding activates transcription in the presence of cAMP. E. coli catabolite activator protein
     89..119     +  promoter       lac promoter: promoter for the E. coli lac operon
    127..143     +  protein_bind   lac operator: The lac repressor binds to the lac operator to inhibit transcription in E. coli. This inhibition can be relieved by adding lactose or isopropyl-β-D-thiogalactopyranoside (IPTG). lac repressor encoded by lacI
    188..206     +  promoter       T3 promoter: promoter for bacteriophage T3 RNA polymerase
    234..460     +  promoter       RSV promoter: Rous sarcoma virus enhancer/promoter
    461..641     +  LTR            5' LTR (truncated): truncated 5' long terminal repeat (LTR) from HIV-1
    688..813     +  misc_feature   HIV-1 Ψ: packaging signal of human immunodeficiency virus type 1
    797..1160    +  CDS            HIV-1 gag (fragment): gag protein from human immunodeficiency virus 1; gag
   1306..1539    +  misc_feature   RRE: The Rev response element (RRE) of HIV-1 allows for Rev-dependent mRNA export from the nucleus to the cytoplasm.
   1916..2016    +  CDS            Rev (fragment): human immunodeficiency virus 1 (HIV-1) Rev protein; rev; enhances nuclear export of unspliced and incompletely spliced viral mRNAs
   2066..2306    +  promoter       U6 promoter: RNA polymerase III promoter for human U6 snRNA
   2410..2527    +  misc_feature   cPPT/CTS: central polypurine tract and central termination sequence of HIV-1
   2576..3086    +  promoter       hPGK promoter: human phosphoglycerate kinase 1 promoter
   3108..3707    +  CDS            PuroR: puromycin N-acetyltransferase; pac from Streptomyces alboniger; confers resistance to puromycin
   3750..3833    +  CDS            nef (fragment): NEF_HV1Z2 - Experimental evidence at protein level: Swiss-Prot protein existence level 1. Extracellular Nef protein targets CD4(+) T-lymphocytes for apoptosis by interacting with CXCR4 surface receptors. From Human immunodeficiency virus type 1 group M subtype D (isolate Z2/CDC-Z34) (HIV-1).
   3835..4068    +  LTR            3' LTR (ΔU3): self-inactivating 3' long terminal repeat (LTR) from HIV-1
   4140..4261    +  polyA_signal   SV40 poly(A) signal: SV40 polyadenylation signal
   4301..4436    +  rep_origin     SV40 ori: SV40 origin of replication
   4457..4475    -  promoter       T7 promoter: promoter for bacteriophage T7 RNA polymerase
   4483..4638    +  CDS            lacZα (fragment): LacZα fragment of β-galactosidase; lacZ fragment
   4643..5071    +  rep_origin     f1 ori (sequence partly withheld): f1 bacteriophage origin of replication; arrow indicates direction of (+) strand synthesis
   5124..5228    +  promoter       AmpR promoter: bla
   5229..6089    +  CDS            AmpR: β-lactamase; bla; confers resistance to ampicillin, carbenicillin, and related antibiotics
   6260..6848    +  rep_origin     ori: high-copy-number ColE1/pMB1/pBR322/pUC origin of replication
   7031..40      +  CDS            lacI (fragment) (across the origin): lac repressor; lacI; The lac repressor binds to the lac operator to inhibit transcription in E. coli. This inhibition can be relieved by adding lactose or isopropyl-β-D-thiogalactopyranoside (IPTG).
