[The description below was written by a language model from this plasmid's Addgene catalogue record and pLannotate feature annotations shown in this document.]
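Description:
pLKO_FOXA1_#2 is a lentiviral RNAi vector built on the pLKO.1 backbone from the Broad Institute, carrying a short hairpin RNA directed against human FOXA1 (also known as HNF3A). The sequenced plasmid is about 7.1 kb. In bacteria it is maintained through a high-copy ColE1/pUC-type origin and selected with ampicillin via the β-lactamase gene. An f1 origin, an SV40 origin and small lac, T3 and T7 remnants from the parental cloning vector are also present.

The transfer cassette has the layout of a third-generation self-inactivating vector. An RSV enhancer/promoter fused to a truncated HIV-1 5' LTR drives synthesis of the genomic RNA in packaging cells. It is followed by the Ψ packaging signal with a partial gag sequence and by the Rev response element, which allows Rev-dependent nuclear export. The cassette ends in a ΔU3 3' LTR, which inactivates LTR promoter activity after integration, and an SV40 polyadenylation signal lies just downstream. Between the LTRs, a human U6 RNA polymerase III promoter transcribes the FOXA1 hairpin; the hairpin itself is not annotated as a feature but would lie in the gap just downstream of U6. A cPPT/CTS element, which aids nuclear import of the viral genome, comes next. It is followed by a human PGK promoter driving puromycin N-acetyltransferase, so transduced or transfected mammalian cells can be selected with puromycin.

The construct is intended for stable knockdown of FOXA1 in human cells and is one of several hairpins against this gene, as the "#2" in its name suggests. It was deposited with a study of androgen receptor cistrome reprogramming in prostate tumorigenesis.
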