Addgene plasmid #70096: pLKO_FOXA1_#2
Purpose: Expression of shRNA to human FOXA1, puromycin selection
Depositing lab: William Hahn. Depositing organization: Dana-Farber Cancer Institute. Publication: The androgen receptor cistrome is extensively reprogrammed in human prostate tumorigenesis. Pomerantz MM, Li F, Takeda DY, Lenci R, Chonkar A, Chabot M, Cejas P, Vazquez F, Cook J, Shivdasani RA, Bowden M, Lis R, Hahn WC, Kantoff PW, Brown M, Loda M, Long HW, Freedman ML. Nat Genet. 2015 Nov;47(11):1346-51. doi: 10.1038/ng.3419. Epub 2015 Oct 12. PubMed 26457646.
Backbone
  Vector backbone: pLKO.1
  Backbone manufacturer: Broad Institute
  Backbone size w/o insert (bp): 7000
  Total vector size (bp): 7000
  Vector type: Mammalian Expression, Lentiviral, RNAi
  Selectable markers: Puromycin
Growth in bacteria
  Bacterial resistance: Ampicillin, 100 μg/mL
  Growth temperature: 37°C
  Growth strain: Stbl3
  Copy number: Unknown
Gene/Insert
  Gene/Insert name: FOXA1
  gRNA/shRNA sequence: GCGTACTACCAAGGTGTGTAT
  Species: H. sapiens (human)
  GenBank ID: NM_004496.3
  Entrez Gene: FOXA1 (a.k.a. HNF3A, TCF3A)
  Promoter: u6
  Cloning method: Unknown
  Sequencing primers: 5′ pLKO_forward
Resource information
  A portion of this plasmid was derived from a plasmid made by: Broad Institute
Terms and licenses: Academic/Nonprofit Terms; Industry Terms: Not Available to Industry
Depositor comments: Broad Institute Clone ID TRCN0000014879
How to cite: pLKO_FOXA1_#2 was a gift from William Hahn (Addgene plasmid # 70096 ; http://n2t.net/addgene:70096 ; RRID:Addgene_70096)
