>Addgene plasmid #70096 | pLKO_FOXA1_#2 | addgene partial sequence | sequence record 129152 | GFP-ASO 5'-TTGTAACCATTATAAGCTGC-3'
AGTTATAAATACTGAATAATAAGATGACATGAACTACTACTGCTAGAGATTTTCCACACTGACTAAAAGG
GTCTGAGGGATCTCTAGTTACCAGAGTCACACAACAGACGGGCACACACTACTTGAAGCACTCAAGGCAA
GCTTTATTGAGGCTTAAGCAGTGGGTTCCCTAGTTAGCCAGAGAGCTCCCAGGCTCAGATCTGGTCTAAC
CAGAGAGACCCAGTACAAGCAAAAAGCAGATCTTGTCTTCGTTGGGAGTGAATTAGCCCTTCCAGTCCCC
CCTTTTCTTTTAAAAAGTGGCTAAGATCTACAGCTGCCTTGTAAGTCATTGGTCTTAAAGGTACCGATGC
ATGGGGTCGTGCGCTCCTTTCGGTCGGGCGCTGCGGGTCGTGGGGCGGGCGTCAGGCACCGGGCTTGCGG
GTCATGCACCAGGTGCGCGGTCCTTCGGGCACCTCGACGTCGGCGGTGACGGTGAAGCCGAGCCGCTCGT
AGAAGGGGAGGTTGCGGGGCGCGGAGGTCTCCAGGAAGGCGGGCACCCCGGCGCGCTCGGCCGCCTCCAC
TCCGGGGAGCACGACGGCGCTGCCCAGACCCTTGCCCTGGTGGTCGGGCGAGACGCCGACGGTGGCCAGG
AACCACGCGGGCTCCTTGGGCCGGTGCGGCGCCAGGAGGCCTTCCATCTGTTGCTGCGCGGCCAGCCGGG
AACCGCTCAACTCGGCCATGCGCGGGCCGATCTCGGCGAACACCGCCCCCGCTTCGACG
