>Addgene plasmid #70096 | pLKO_FOXA1_#2 | addgene partial sequence | sequence record 129154 | hU6-F 5'-GAGGGCCTATTTCCCATGATT-3'
GGCTGTTAGAGAGATAATTGGAATTAATTTGACTGTAAACACAAAGATATTAGTACAAAATACGTGACGT
AGAAAGTAATAATTTCTTGGGTAGTTTGCAGTTTTAAAATTATGTTTTAAAATGGACTATCATATGCTTA
CCGTAACTTGAAAGTATTTCGATTTCTTGGCTTTATATATCTTGTGGAAAGGACGAAACACCGGGCGTAC
TACCAAGGTGTGTATCTCGAGATACACACCTTGGTAGTACGCC
